>Addgene plasmid #159571 | R701-X22-566: His6-MBP-tev-Avi-Hs.KRAS4b(2-188) G13D | addgene full sequence | sequence record 313312 | Addgene NGS Result
TTAATACGACTCACTATAGGGGAATTGTGAGCGGATAACAATTCCCCTCTAGAAATAATTTTGTTTAACT
TTAAGAAGGAGATATACATATGAGATCCCATCACCATCACCATCACGGCAAAATCGAAGAAGGTAAACTG
GTAATCTGGATTAACGGCGATAAAGGCTATAACGGTCTCGCTGAAGTCGGTAAGAAATTCGAGAAAGATA
CCGGAATTAAAGTCACCGTTGAGCATCCGGATAAACTGGAAGAGAAATTCCCACAGGTTGCGGCAACTGG
CGATGGCCCTGACATTATCTTCTGGGCACACGACCGCTTTGGTGGCTACGCTCAATCTGGCCTGTTGGCT
GAAATCACCCCGGACAAAGCGTTCCAGGACAAGCTGTATCCGTTTACCTGGGATGCCGTACGTTACAACG
GCAAGCTGATTGCTTACCCGATCGCTGTTGAAGCGTTATCGCTGATTTATAACAAAGATCTGCTGCCGAA
CCCGCCAAAAACCTGGGAAGAGATCCCGGCGCTGGATAAAGAACTGAAAGCGAAAGGTAAGAGCGCGCTG
ATGTTCAACCTGCAAGAACCGTACTTCACCTGGCCGCTGATTGCTGCTGACGGGGGTTATGCGTTCAAGT
ATGAAAACGGCAAGTACGACATTAAAGACGTGGGCGTGGATAACGCTGGCGCGAAAGCGGGTCTGACCTT
CCTGGTTGACCTGATTAAAAACAAACACATGAATGCAGACACCGATTACTCCATCGCAGAAGCTGCCTTT
AATAAAGGCGAAACAGCGATGACCATCAACGGCCCGTGGGCATGGTCCAACATCGACACCAGCAAAGTGA
ATTATGGTGTAACGGTACTGCCGACCTTCAAGGGTCAACCATCCAAACCGTTCGTTGGCGTGCTGAGCGC
AGGTATTAACGCCGCCAGTCCGAACAAAGAGCTGGCAAAAGAGTTCCTCGAAAACTATCTGCTGACTGAT
GAAGGTCTGGAAGCGGTTAATAAAGACAAACCGCTGGGTGCCGTAGCGCTGAAGTCTTACGAGGAAGAGT
TGGCGAAAGATCCACGTATTGCCGCCACCATGGAAAACGCCCAGAAAGGTGAAATCATGCCGAACATCCC
GCAGATGTCCGCTTTCTGGTATGCCGTGCGTACTGCGGTGATCAACGCCGCCAGCGGTCGTCAGACTGTC
GATGAAGCCCTGAAAGACGCGCAGACTAATTCGGGATCTGATATCACAAGTTTGTACAAAAAAGTTGGCG
AAAACCTGTACTTCCAAGGCCTGAACGACATCTTCGAGGCTCAGAAAATCGAATGGCACGAAGGCACTGA
ATATAAACTTGTGGTAGTTGGAGCTGGTGACGTAGGCAAGAGTGCCTTGACGATACAGCTAATTCAGAAT
CATTTTGTGGACGAATATGATCCAACAATAGAGGATTCCTACAGGAAGCAAGTAGTAATTGATGGAGAAA
CCTGTCTCTTGGATATTCTCGACACAGCAGGTCAAGAGGAGTACAGTGCAATGAGGGACCAGTACATGAG
GACTGGGGAGGGCTTTCTTTGTGTATTTGCCATAAATAATACTAAATCATTTGAAGATATTCACCATTAT
AGAGAACAAATTAAAAGAGTTAAGGACTCTGAAGATGTACCTATGGTCCTAGTAGGAAATAAATGTGATT
TGCCTTCTAGAACAGTAGACACAAAACAGGCTCAGGACTTAGCAAGAAGTTATGGAATTCCTTTTATTGA
AACATCAGCAAAGACAAGACAGGGTGTTGATGATGCCTTCTATACATTAGTTCGAGAAATTCGAAAACAT
AAAGAAAAGATGAGCAAAGATGGTAAAAAGAAGAAAAAGAAGTCAAAGACAAAGTGTGTAATTATGTAAT
CAACTTTCTTGTACAAAGTGGTGATATCGCTAGCTAGATAGCTAGAAGCTTGCGGCCGCACAGCTGTATA
CACGTGCAAGCCAGCCAGAACTCGCTCCTGAAGACCCAGAGGATCTCGAGCACCACCACCACCACCACTA
ATGTTAATTAAGTTGGGCGTTCCTAGGCTGATAAAACAGAATTTGCCTGGCGGCAGTAGCGCGGTGGTCC
CACCTGACCCCATGCCGAACTCAGAAGTGAAACGCCGTAGCGCCGATGGTAGTGTGGGGTCTCCCCATGC
GAGAGTAGGGAACTGCCAGGCATCAAATAAAACGAAAGGCTCAGTCGAAAGACTGGGCCTTTCGTTTTAT
CTGTTGTTTGTCGGTGAACGCTCTCCTGAGTAGGACAAATCCGCCGGGAGCGGATTTGAACGTTGCGAAG
CAACGGCCCGGAGGGTGGCGGGCAGGACGCCCGCCATAAACTGCCAGGCATCAAATTAAGCAGAAGGCCA
TCCTGACGGATGGCCTTTTTGCGTTTCTACAAACTCTTTTGTTTATTTTTCTAAATACATTCAAATATGT
ATCCGCTGAGCAATAACTAGCATAACCCCTTGGGGCCTCTAAACGGGTCTTGAGGGGTTTTTTGCTGAAA
GGAGGAACTATATCCGGATTGGCGAATGGG
[124 nt withheld, positions 2551-2674]
C
[91 nt withheld, positions 2676-2766]
A
[49 nt withheld, positions 2768-2816]
CCTTTGACGTTGGAGTCCACGTTCTTT
[37 nt withheld, positions 2844-2880]
ACCCTATCTCGGTCTATTCTTTTGATTTATAAGGGATTTTGCCGATTTCGGCCTATTGGTTAAAAAATGA
GCTGATTTAACAAAAATTTAACGCGAATTTTAACAAAATATTAACGTTTACAATTTCTGGCGGCACGATG
GCATGAGATTATCAAAAAGGATCTTCACCTAGATCCTTTTAAATTAAAAATGAAGTTTTAAATCAATCTA
AAGTATATATGAGTAAACTTGGTCTGACAGTTACCAATGCTTAATCAGTGAGGCACCTATCTCAGCGATC
TGTCTATTTCGTTCATCCATAGTTGCCTGACTCCCCGTCGTGTAGATAACTACGATACGGGAGGGCTTAC
CATCTGGCCCCAGTGCTGCAATGATACCGCGAGACCCACGCTCACCGGCTCCAGATTTATCAGCAATAAA
CCAGCCAGCCGGAAGGGCCGAGCGCAGAAGTGGTCCTGCAACTTTATCCGCCTCCATCCAGTCTATTAAT
TGTTGCCGGGAAGCTAGAGTAAGTAGTTCGCCAGTTAATAGTTTGCGCAACGTTGTTGCCATTGCTACAG
GCATCGTGGTGTCACGCTCGTCGTTTGGTATGGCTTCATTCAGCTCCGGTTCCCAACGATCAAGGCGAGT
TACATGATCCCCCATGTTGTGCAAAAAAGCGGTTAGCTCCTTCGGTCCTCCGATCGTTGTCAGAAGTAAG
TTGGCCGCAGTGTTATCACTCATGGTTATGGCAGCACTGCATAATTCTCTTACTGTCATGCCATCCGTAA
GATGCTTTTCTGTGACTGGTGAGTACTCAACCAAGTCATTCTGAGAATAGTGTATGCGGCGACCGAGTTG
CTCTTGCCCGGCGTCAATACGGGATAATACCGCGCCACATAGCAGAACTTTAAAAGTGCTCATCATTGGA
AAACGTTCTTCGGGGCGAAAACTCTCAAGGATCTTACCGCTGTTGAGATCCAGTTCGATGTAACCCACTC
GTGCACCCAACTGATCTTCAGCATCTTTTACTTTCACCAGCGTTTCTGGGTGAGCAAAAACAGGAAGGCA
AAATGCCGCAAAAAAGGGAATAAGGGCGACACGGAAATGTTGAATACTCATACTCTTCCTTTTTCAATCA
TGATTGAAGCATTTATCAGGGTTATTGTCTCATGAGCGGATACATATTTGAATGTATTTAGAAAAATAAA
CAAATAGGTCATGACCAAAATCCCTTAACGTGAGTTTTCGTTCCACTGAGCGTCAGACCCCGTAGAAAAG
ATCAAAGGATCTTCTTGAGATCCTTTTTTTCTGCGCGTAATCTGCTGCTTGCAAACAAAAAAACCACCGC
TACCAGCGGTGGTTTGTTTGCCGGATCAAGAGCTACCAACTCTTTTTCCGAAGGTAACTGGCTTCAGCAG
AGCGCAGATACCAAATACTGTCCTTCTAGTGTAGCCGTAGTTAGGCCACCACTTCAAGAACTCTGTAGCA
CCGCCTACATACCTCGCTCTGCTAATCCTGTTACCAGTGGCTGCTGCCAGTGGCGATAAGTCGTGTCTTA
CCGGGTTGGACTCAAGACGATAGTTACCGGATAAGGCGCAGCGGTCGGGCTGAACGGGGGGTTCGTGCAC
ACAGCCCAGCTTGGAGCGAACGACCTACACCGAACTGAGATACCTACAGCGTGAGCTATGAGAAAGCGCC
ACGCTTCCCGAAGGGAGAAAGGCGGACAGGTATCCGGTAAGCGGCAGGGTCGGAACAGGAGAGCGCACGA
GGGAGCTTCCAGGGGGAAACGCCTGGTATCTTTATAGTCCTGTCGGGTTTCGCCACCTCTGACTTGAGCG
TCGATTTTTGTGATGCTCGTCAGGGGGGCGGAGCCTATGGAAAAACGCCAGCAACGCGGCCTTTTTACGG
TTCCTGGCCTTTTGCTGGCCTTTTGCTCACATGTTCTTTCCTGCGTTATCCCCTGATTCTGTGGATAACC
GTATTACCGCCTTTGAGTGAGCTGATACCGCTCGCCGCAGCCGAACGACCGAGCGCAGCGAGTCAGTGAG
CGAGGAAGCGGAAGAGCGCCTGATGCGGTATTTTCTCCTTACGCATCTGTGCGGTATTTCACACCGCAAT
GGTGCACTCTCAGTACAATCTGCTCTGATGCCGCATAGTTAAGCCAGTATACACTCCGCTATCGCTACGT
GACTGGGTCATGGCTGCGCCCCGACACCCGCCAACACCCGCTGACGCGCCCTGACGGGCTTGTCTGCTCC
CGGCATCCGCTTACAGACAAGCTGTGACCGTCTCCGGGAGCTGCATGTGTCAGAGGTTTTCACCGTCATC
ACCGAAACGCGCGAGGCAGCTGCGGTAAAGCTCATCAGCGTGGTCGTGAAGCGATTCACAGATGTCTGCC
TGTTCATCCGCGTCCAGCTCGTTGAGTTTCTCCAGAAGCGTTAATGTCTGGCTTCTGATAAAGCGGGCCA
TGTTAAGGGCGGTTTTTTCCTGTTTGGTCACTGATGCCTCCGTGTAAGGGGGATTTCTGTTCATGGGGGT
AATGATACCGATGAAACGAGAGAGGATGCTCACGATACGGGTTACTGATGATGAACATGCCCGGTTACTG
GAACGTTGTGAGGGTAAACAACTGGCGGTATGGATGCGGCGGGACCAGAGAAAAATCACTCAGGGTCAAT
GCCAGCGCTTCGTTAATACAGATGTAGGTGTTCCACAGGGTAGCCAGCAGCATCCTGCGATGCAGATCCG
GAACATAATGGTGCAGGGCGCTGACTTCCGCGTTTCCAGACTTTACGAAACACGGAAACCGAAGACCATT
CATGTTGTTGCTCAGGTCGCAGACGTTTTGCAGCAGCAGTCGCTTCACGTTCGCTCGCGTATCGGTGATT
CATTCTGCTAACCAGTAAGGCAACCCCGCCAGCCTAGCCGGGTCCTCAACGACAGGAGCACGATCATGCT
AGTCATGCCCCGCGCCCACCGGAAGGAGCTGACTGGGTTGAAGGCTCTCAAGGGCATCGGTCGAGATCCC
GGTGCCTAATGAGTGAGCTAACTTACATTAATTGCGTTGCGCTCACTGCCCGCTTTCCAGTCGGGAAACC
TGTCGTGCCAGCTGCATTAATGAATCGGCCAACGCGCGGGGAGAGGCGGTTTGCGTATTGGGCGCCAGGG
TGGTTTTTCTTTTCACCAGTGAGACGGGCAACAGCTGATTGCCCTTCACCGCCTGGCCCTGAGAGAGTTG
CAGCAAGCGGTCCACGCTGGTTTGCCCCAGCAGGCGAAAATCCTGTTTGATGGTGGTTAACGGCGGGATA
TAACATGAGCTGTCTTCGGTATCGTCGTATCCCACTACCGAGATGTCCGCACCAACGCGCAGCCCGGACT
CGGTAATGGCGCGCATTGCGCCCAGCGCCATCTGATCGTTGGCAACCAGCATCGCAGTGGGAACGATGCC
CTCATTCAGCATTTGCATGGTTTGTTGAAAACCGGACATGGCACTCCAGTCGCCTTCCCGTTCCGCTATC
GGCTGAATTTGATTGCGAGTGAGATATTTATGCCAGCCAGCCAGACGCAGACGCGCCGAGACAGAACTTA
ATGGGCCCGCTAACAGCGCGATTTGCTGGTGACCCAATGCGACCAGATGCTCCACGCCCAGTCGCGTACC
GTCTTCATGGGAGAAAATAATACTGTTGATGGGTGTCTGGTCAGAGACATCAAGAAATAACGCCGGAACA
TTAGTGCAGGCAGCTTCCACAGCAATGGCATCCTGGTCATCCAGCGGATAGTTAATGATCAGCCCACTGA
CGCGTTGCGCGAGAAGATTGTGCACCGCCGCTTTACAGGCTTCGACGCCGCTTCGTTCTACCATCGACAC
CACCACGCTGGCACCCAGTTGATCGGCGCGAGATTTAATCGCCGCGACAATTTGCGACGGCGCGTGCAGG
GCCAGACTGGAGGTGGCAACGCCAATCAGCAACGACTGTTTGCCCGCCAGTTGTTGTGCCACGCGGTTGG
GAATGTAATTCAGCTCCGCCATCGCCGCTTCCACTTTTTCCCGCGTTTTCGCAGAAACGTGGCTGGCCTG
GTTCACCACGCGGGAAACGGTCTGATAAGAGACACCGGCATACTCTGCGACATCGTATAACGTTACTGGT
TTCACATTCACCACCCTGAATTGACTCTCTTCCGGGCGCTATCATGCCATACCGCGAAAGGTTTTGCGCC
ATTCGATGGTGTCCGGGATCTCGACGCTCTCCCTTATGCGACTCCTGCATTAGGAAGCAGCCCAGTAGTA
GGTTGAGGCCGTTGAGCACCGCCGCCGCAAGGAATGGTGCATGCAAGGAGATGGCGCCCAACAGTCCCCC
GGCCACGGGGCCTGCCACCATACCCACGCCGAAACAAGCGCTCATGAGCCCGAAGTGGCGAGCCCGATCT
TCCCCATCGGTGATGTCGGCGATATAGGCGCCAGCAACCGCACCTGTGGCGCCGGTGATGCCGGCCACGA
TGCGTCCGGCGTAGAGGATCGAGATCGATCTCGATCCCGCGAAA
Features (pLannotate 1.2.2; 28 found; start..end, strand, type, name):
      2..20      +  promoter       T7 promoter: promoter for bacteriophage T7 RNA polymerase
     21..45      +  protein_bind   lac operator: The lac repressor binds to the lac operator to inhibit transcription in E. coli. This inhibition can be relieved by adding lactose or isopropyl-β-D-thiogalactopyranoside (IPTG). lac repressor encoded by lacI
     60..82      +  RBS            RBS: efficient ribosome binding site from bacteriophage T7 gene 10 (Olins and Rangwala, 1989)
     99..116     +  CDS            7xHis (fragment): 6xHis affinity tag
    120..1217    +  CDS            MBP: maltose binding protein from E. coli; malE (mutated); This version of the gene does not encode a signal sequence, so MBP will remain in the cytosol.
   1237..1254    +  protein_bind   attB1 (fragment): mutant version of attB; core recombination site for the Gateway® BP reaction BP Clonase™
   1260..1276    +  CDS            TEV site (fragment): tobacco etch virus (TEV) protease recognition and cleavage site
   1278..1322    +  CDS            AviTag™: peptide tag that allows for enzymatic biotinylation
   1326..1889    +  CDS            K-Ras: human small GTPase proto-oncoprotein
   1894..1911    -  protein_bind   attB2 (fragment): mutant version of attB; core recombination site for the Gateway® BP reaction BP Clonase™
   2011..2028    +  CDS            9xHis (fragment): 9xHis affinity tag
   2075..2190    +  ncRNA          5S rRNA: Accession: RF00001 - 5S ribosomal RNA
   2194..2280    +  terminator     rrnB T1 terminator: Escherichia coli rrnB; transcription terminator T1 from the E. coli rrnB gene
   2372..2399    +  terminator     rrnB T2 terminator: transcription terminator T2 from the E. coli rrnB gene
   2418..2457    +  promoter       AmpR promoter (fragment): bla
   2467..2514    +  terminator     T7 terminator: transcription terminator for bacteriophage T7 RNA polymerase
   2551..3006    +  rep_origin     f1 ori (sequence partly withheld): f1 bacteriophage origin of replication; arrow indicates direction of (+) strand synthesis
   3121..3981    -  CDS            AmpR: β-lactamase; bla; confers resistance to ampicillin, carbenicillin, and related antibiotics
   3982..4074    -  promoter       AmpR promoter: bla
   4155..4743    +  rep_origin     ori: high-copy-number ColE1/pMB1/pBR322/pUC origin of replication
   4929..5068    -  misc_feature   bom: basis of mobility region from pBR322
   5170..5361    -  CDS            rop: Rop protein, which maintains plasmids at low copy number; rop
   5378..5758    +  CDS            YPB1_ECOLX: Protein predicted: Swiss-Prot protein existence level 4. From Escherichia coli.
   5820..5884    -  CDS            TcR (fragment): tetracycline efflux protein; tet; confers resistance to tetracycline
   5899..5920    -  protein_bind   CAP binding site: CAP binding activates transcription in the presence of cAMP. E. coli catabolite activator protein
   5933..7015    -  CDS            lacI: lac repressor; lacI; The lac repressor binds to the lac operator to inhibit transcription in E. coli. This inhibition can be relieved by adding lactose or isopropyl-β-D-thiogalactopyranoside (IPTG).
   7016..7093    -  promoter       lacI promoter: lacI
   7101..7380    -  CDS            TcR (fragment): tetracycline efflux protein; tet; confers resistance to tetracycline
