[The description below was written by a language model from this plasmid's Addgene catalogue record and pLannotate feature annotations shown in this document.]
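Description:
R701-X22-566 is a 7.4 kb bacterial expression plasmid built by Gateway recombination into the pDest-566 destination backbone, designed to produce a tagged form of the human small GTPase KRAS4b (residues 2-188) carrying the oncogenic G13D substitution in E. coli. It is maintained through a ColE1/pBR322-type origin together with the rop gene and bom region, consistent with its listing as low copy, and is selected with ampicillin via the β-lactamase gene. An f1 origin is also present, and short tetracycline-resistance fragments appear to be nonfunctional remnants of the parental pBR322-derived vector.

Expression is driven by a T7 promoter controlled by an adjacent lac operator, with a T7 gene 10 ribosome binding site. The plasmid-borne lacI gene supplies repressor, so transcription is IPTG-inducible in hosts that provide T7 RNA polymerase. The open reading frame begins with a His6 tag and a signal-sequence-free maltose binding protein, which stays in the cytosol and serves as an affinity and solubility partner. After the attB1 recombination scar come a TEV protease site, an AviTag for site-specific enzymatic biotinylation, and the KRAS coding sequence, which is followed by attB2. TEV cleavage would therefore remove His6-MBP while leaving Avi-tagged KRAS. rrnB T1/T2 and T7 terminators lie downstream. A further His-tag fragment annotated after attB2 appears to be backbone sequence, and the record does not list it as part of the fusion.

The stated purpose is E. coli production of this mutant KRAS protein. The biotinylatable tag makes it suitable for immobilisation or capture in biochemical and biophysical binding studies, although the record does not specify particular assays.
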