Addgene plasmid #159571: R701-X22-566: His6-MBP-tev-Avi-Hs.KRAS4b(2-188) G13D
Purpose: E. coli protein expression of His6-MBP-tev-Avi-Hs.KRAS4b(2-188) G13D
Depositing lab: Dominic Esposito. Depositing organization: National Cancer Institute (NCI). Publication: Farnesylated and methylated KRAS4b: high yield production of protein suitable for biophysical studies of prenylated protein-lipid interactions. Gillette WK, Esposito D, Abreu Blanco M, Alexander P, Bindu L, Bittner C, Chertov O, Frank PH, Grose C, Jones JE, Meng Z, Perkins S, Van Q, Ghirlando R, Fivash M, Nissley DV, McCormick F, Holderfield M, Stephen AG. Sci Rep. 2015 Nov 2;5:15916. doi: 10.1038/srep15916. PubMed 26522388.
Backbone
  Vector backbone: pDest-566
  Vector type: Bacterial Expression
Growth in bacteria
  Bacterial resistance: Ampicillin, 100 μg/mL
  Growth temperature: 37°C
  Growth strain: DH5alpha
  Copy number: Low Copy
Gene/Insert
  Gene/Insert name: His6-MBP-tev-Avi-Hs.KRAS4b(2-188) G13D
  Species: H. sapiens (human)
  Mutation: G13D
  Entrez Gene: KRAS (a.k.a. 'C-K-RAS, C-K-RAS, CFC2, K-RAS2A, K-RAS2B, K-RAS4A, K-RAS4B, K-Ras, K-Ras 2, KI-RAS, KRAS1, KRAS2, NS, NS3, OES, RALD, RASK2, c-Ki-ras, c-Ki-ras2)
  Tag / fusion protein: His6-MBP-tev-Avi (N terminal on insert)
  Cloning method: Gateway Cloning
Terms and licenses: Academic/Nonprofit Terms; Industry Terms: Not Available to Industry
How to cite: R701-X22-566: His6-MBP-tev-Avi-Hs.KRAS4b(2-188) G13D was a gift from Dominic Esposito (Addgene plasmid # 159571 ; http://n2t.net/addgene:159571 ; RRID:Addgene_159571)
